>Addgene plasmid #165431 | CMV-tdTomato-P2A-paCaMKII | addgene full sequence | sequence record 325973 | Addgene NGS Result
TCCCCTGCGTTATCCCCTGATTCTGTGGATAACCGTATTACCGCCATGCATTAGTTATTAATAGTAATCA
ATTACGGGGTCATTAGTTCATAGCCCATATATGGAGTTCCGCGTTACATAACTTACGGTAAATGGCCCGC
CTGGCTGACCGCCCAACGACCCCCGCCCATTGACGTCAATAATGACGTATGTTCCCATAGTAACGCCAAT
AGGGACTTTCCATTGACGTCAATGGGTGGAGTATTTACGGTAAACTGCCCACTTGGCAGTACATCAAGTG
TATCATATGCCAAGTACGCCCCCTATTGACGTCAATGACGGTAAATGGCCCGCCTGGCATTATGCCCAGT
ACATGACCTTATGGGACTTTCCTACTTGGCAGTACATCTACGTATTAGTCATCGCTATTACCATGGTGAT
GCGGTTTTGGCAGTACATCAATGGGCGTGGATAGCGGTTTGACTCACGGGGATTTCCAAGTCTCCACCCC
ATTGACGTCAATGGGAGTTTGTTTTGGCACCAAAATCAACGGGACTTTCCAAAATGTCGTAACAACTCCG
CCCCATTGACGCAAATGGGCGGTAGGCGTGTACGGTGGGAGGTCTATATAAGCAGAGCTGGTTTAGTGAA
CCGTCAGATCCGCTAGCGCTACCGGTCGCCACCATGGTGAGCAAGGGCGAGGAGGTCATCAAAGAGTTCA
TGCGCTTCAAGGTGCGCATGGAGGGCTCCATGAACGGCCACGAGTTCGAGATCGAGGGCGAGGGCGAGGG
CCGCCCCTACGAGGGCACCCAGACCGCCAAGCTGAAGGTGACCAAGGGCGGCCCCCTGCCCTTCGCCTGG
GACATCCTGTCCCCCCAGTTCATGTACGGCTCCAAGGCGTACGTGAAGCACCCCGCCGACATCCCCGATT
ACAAGAAGCTGTCCTTCCCCGAGGGCTTCAAGTGGGAGCGCGTGATGAACTTCGAGGACGGCGGTCTGGT
GACCGTGACCCAGGACTCCTCCCTGCAGGACGGCACGCTGATCTACAAGGTGAAGATGCGCGGCACCAAC
TTCCCCCCCGACGGCCCCGTAATGCAGAAGAAGACCATGGGCTGGGAGGCCTCCACCGAGCGCCTGTACC
CCCGCGACGGCGTGCTGAAGGGCGAGATCCACCAGGCCCTGAAGCTGAAGGACGGCGGCCACTACCTGGT
GGAGTTCAAGACCATCTACATGGCCAAGAAGCCCGTGCAACTGCCCGGCTACTACTACGTGGACACCAAG
CTGGACATCACCTCCCACAACGAGGACTACACCATCGTGGAACAGTACGAGCGCTCCGAGGGCCGCCACC
ACCTGTTCCTGGGGCATGGCACCGGCAGCACCGGCAGCGGCAGCTCCGGCACCGCCTCCTCCGAGGACAA
CAACATGGCCGTCATCAAAGAGTTCATGCGCTTCAAGGTGCGCATGGAGGGCTCCATGAACGGCCACGAG
TTCGAGATCGAGGGCGAGGGCGAGGGCCGCCCCTACGAGGGCACCCAGACCGCCAAGCTGAAGGTGACCA
AGGGCGGCCCCCTGCCCTTCGCCTGGGACATCCTGTCCCCCCAGTTCATGTACGGCTCCAAGGCGTACGT
GAAGCACCCCGCCGACATCCCCGATTACAAGAAGCTGTCCTTCCCCGAGGGCTTCAAGTGGGAGCGCGTG
ATGAACTTCGAGGACGGCGGTCTGGTGACCGTGACCCAGGACTCCTCCCTGCAGGACGGCACGCTGATCT
ACAAGGTGAAGATGCGCGGCACCAACTTCCCCCCCGACGGCCCCGTAATGCAGAAGAAGACCATGGGCTG
GGAGGCCTCCACCGAGCGCCTGTACCCCCGCGACGGCGTGCTGAAGGGCGAGATCCACCAGGCCCTGAAG
CTGAAGGACGGCGGCCGCTACCTGGTGGAGTTCAAGACCATCTACATGGCCAAGAAGCCCGTGCAACTGC
CCGGCTACTACTACGTGGACACCAAGCTGGACATCACCTCCCACAACGAGGACTACACCATCGTGGAACA
GTACGAGCGCTCCGAGGGCCGCCACCACCTGTTCCTGTACGGCATGGACGAGCTGTACAAGGGAAGCGGA
GCCACTAACTTCTCCCTGTTGAAACAAGCAGGGGATGTCGAAGAGAATCCCGGGCCAGGATCTCGAGCTA
TGGCTACCATCACCTGCACCCGATTCACGGAAGAGTACCAGCTCTTCGAGGAACTGGGAAAGGGAGCCTT
CTCCGTGGTGCGCAGGTGTGTGAAGGTGCTGGCTGGCCAGGAGTATGCTGCCAAGATTATCAACACCAAG
AAGCTCTCAGCCAGAGATCACCAGAAGTTGGAACGCGAGGCCCGCATCTGCCGCTTGTTGAAGCACCCCA
ATATCGTCCGACTCCATGACAGCATCTCCGAGGAGGGGCACCACTACCTTATCTTCGATCTGGTCACTGG
TGGGGAGCTGTTCGAAGACATTGTGGCCCGGGAGTATTACAGTGAGGCTGATGCCAGCCACTGTATCCAG
CAGATCCTGGAGGCTGTGCTACACTGTCACCAGATGGGGGTGGTGCATCGCGACCTGAAGCCTGAGAATC
TGTTGCTGGCTTCGAAGCTCAAGGGTGCTGCGGTGAAGCTGGCAGACTTTGGCCTGGCCATAGAGGTTGA
GGGAGAGCAGCAGGCATGGTTTGGGTTCGCAGGGACACCTGGATACCTCTCCCCAGAAGTGCTGCGGAAG
GACCCATACGGGAAGCCTGTGGACCTGTGGGCCTGTGGCGTCATCCTGTATATCTTGCTGGTTGGGTATC
CCCCATTCTGGGATGAGGACCAGCACCGCCTGTACCAGCAGATCAAAGCTGGTGCCTACGATTTCCCATC
ACCAGAATGGGACACCGTCACCCCGGAAGCCAAGGATCTGATCAATAAGATGCTGACCATCAACCCGTCC
AAACGCATCACGGCCGCTGAGGCTCTCAAGCACCCCTGGATCTCGCACCGCTCCAAGCTTCTGGAACGCA
TTGAAAAAAACTTTGTGATTACCGATCCGCGCCTGCCGGATAACCCGATTATTTTTGCGAGCGATAGCTT
TCTGCAGCTGACCGAATATAGCCGCGAAGAAATTCTGGGCCGCAACTGCCGCTTTCTGCAGGGCCCGGAA
ACCGATCGCGCGACCGTGCGCAAAATTCGCGATGCGATTGATAACCAGACCGAAGTGACCGTGCAGCTGA
TTAACTATACCAAAAGCGGCAAAAAATTTTGGAACCTGTTTCATCTGCAGCCGATGCGCGATCAGAAAGG
CGATGTGCAGTATTTTATTGGCGTGCAGCTGGATGGCACCGAACATGTGCGCGATGCGGCGGAACGCGAA
GGCGTGATGCTGATTAAAAAAACCGCGGAAAACATTGATGAAGCGGCGAAAGAGCTCGAATTCGCCAAGT
GCATGCACAGACAGGAGACCGTGGACTGCCTGAAGAAGTTCAATGCCAGGAGGAAACTGAAGGGAGCCAT
CCTCACCACTATGCTGGCCACCAGGAACTTCTCCGTGCGCAAACAGGAAATTATCAAAGTGACAGAGCAG
CTGATCGAAGCCATAAGCAATGGAGACTTTGAATCCTACACGAAGATGTGCGACCCTGGAATGACAGCCT
TTGAACCGGAGGCCCTGGGGAACCTGGTCGAGGGCCTGGACCTTCATCGATTCTATTTTGAAAACCTGTG
GTCCCGGAACAGCAAGCCCGTGCACACCACCATCCTGAACCCTCACGTCCACCTGATGGGTGACGAGTCA
GCCTGCATCACCTACATCCGCACCACTCAGTACCTGGATGCGGGTGGCATCCCCCGCACGGCCCAGTCAG
AGGAGACCCGTGTCTGGCACCGCAGGGATGGAAAATGGCAGATCGTCCACTTCCACAGATCAGGGGCGCC
CTCCGTCCTGCCCCATGGATCCTAAGCGGCCGCGACACTAGATCATAATCAGCCATACCACATTTGTAGA
GGTTTTACTTGCTTTAAAAAACCTCCCACACCTCCCCCTGAACCTGAAACATAAAATGAATGCAATTGTT
GTTGTTAACTTGTTTATTGCAGCTTATAATGGTTACAAATAAAGCAATAGCATCACAAATTTCACAAATA
AAGCATTTTTTTCACTGCATTCTAGTTGTGGTTTGTCCAAACTCATCAATGTATCTTAACGC
[126 nt withheld, positions 4193-4318]
C
[91 nt withheld, positions 4320-4410]
A
[49 nt withheld, positions 4412-4460]
CCTTTGACGTTGGAGTCCACGTTCTTT
[37 nt withheld, positions 4488-4524]
ACCCTATCTCGGTCTATTCTTTTGATTTATAAGGGATTTTGCCGATTTCGGCCTATTGGTTAAAAAATGA
GCTGATTTAACAAAAATTTAACGCGAATTTTAACAAAATATTAACGCTTACAATTTCCTCTAGATAATAA
TGGTTTCTTAGACGTCAGGTGGCACTTTTCGGGGAAATGTGCGCGGAACCCCTATTTGTTTATTTTTCTA
AATACATTCAAATATGTATCCGCTCATGAGACAATAACCCTGATAAATGCTTCAATAATATTGAAAAAGG
AAGAGTATGAGTATTCAACATTTCCGTGTCGCCCTTATTCCCTTTTTTGCGGCATTTTGCCTTCCTGTTT
TTGCTCACCCAGAAACGCTGGTGAAAGTAAAAGATGCTGAAGATCAGTTGGGTGCACGAGTGGGTTACAT
CGAACTGGATCTCAACAGCGGTAAGATCCTTGAGAGTTTTCGCCCCGAAGAACGTTTTCCAATGATGAGC
ACTTTTAAAGTTCTGCTATGTGGCGCGGTATTATCCCGTATTGACGCCGGGCAAGAGCAACTCGGTCGCC
GCATACACTATTCTCAGAATGACTTGGTTGAGTACTCACCAGTCACAGAAAAGCATCTTACGGATGGCAT
GACAGTAAGAGAATTATGCAGTGCTGCCATAACCATGAGTGATAACACTGCGGCCAACTTACTTCTGACA
ACGATCGGAGGACCGAAGGAGCTAACCGCTTTTTTGCACAACATGGGGGATCATGTAACTCGCCTTGATC
GTTGGGAACCGGAGCTGAATGAAGCCATACCAAACGACGAGCGTGACACCACGATGCCTGTAGCAATGGC
AACAACGTTGCGCAAACTATTAACTGGCGAACTACTTACTCTAGCTTCCCGGCAACAACTGATAGACTGG
ATGGAGGCGGATAAAGTTGCAGGACCACTTCTGCGCTCGGCCCTTCCGGCTGGCTGGTTTATTGCTGATA
AATCTGGAGCCGGTGAGCGTGGGTCTCGCGGTATCATTGCAGCACTGGGGCCAGATGGTAAGCCCTCCCG
TATCGTAGTTATCTACACGACGGGGAGTCAGGCAACTATGGATGAACGAAATAGACAGATCGCTGAGATA
GGTGCCTCACTGATTAAGCATTGGTAACTGTCAGACCAAGTTTACTCATATATACTTTAGATTGATTTAA
AACTTCATTTTTAATTTAAAAGGATCTAGGTGAAGATCCTTTTTGATAATCTCATGACCAAAATCCCTTA
ACGTGAGTTTTCGTTCCACTGAGCGTCAGACCCCGTAGAAAAGATCAAAGGATCTTCTTGAGATCCTTTT
TTTCTGCGCGTAATCTGCTGCTTGCAAACAAAAAAACCACCGCTACCAGCGGTGGTTTGTTTGCCGGATC
AAGAGCTACCAACTCTTTTTCCGAAGGTAACTGGCTTCAGCAGAGCGCAGATACCAAATACTGTTCTTCT
AGTGTAGCCGTAGTTAGGCCACCACTTCAAGAACTCTGTAGCACCGCCTACATACCTCGCTCTGCTAATC
CTGTTACCAGTGGCTGCTGCCAGTGGCGATAAGTCGTGTCTTACCGGGTTGGACTCAAGACGATAGTTAC
CGGATAAGGCGCAGCGGTCGGGCTGAACGGGGGGTTCGTGCACACAGCCCAGCTTGGAGCGAACGACCTA
CACCGAACTGAGATACCTACAGCGTGAGCTATGAGAAAGCGCCACGCTTCCCGAAGGGAGAAAGGCGGAC
AGGTATCCGGTAAGCGGCAGGGTCGGAACAGGAGAGCGCACGAGGGAGCTTCCAGGGGGAAACGCCTGGT
ATCTTTATAGTCCTGTCGGGTTTCGCCACCTCTGACTTGAGCGTCGATTTTTGTGATGCTCGTCAGGGGG
GCGGAGCCTATGGAAAAACGCCAGCAACGCGGCCTTTTTACGGTTCCTGGCCTTTTGCTGGCCTTTTGCT
CACATGGCTCGACAGA
Features (pLannotate 1.2.2; 11 found; start..end, strand, type, name):
     10..44      +  rep_origin     RSF ori (fragment): Plasmids containing the RSF 1030 origin of replication can be propagated in E. coli cells that contain additional plasmids with compatible origins.
    112..415     +  enhancer       CMV enhancer: human cytomegalovirus immediate early enhancer
    416..619     +  promoter       CMV promoter: human cytomegalovirus (CMV) immediate early promoter
    664..2091    +  CDS            tdTomato: tdTomato is a basic (constitutively fluorescent) orange fluorescent protein published in 2004, derived from Discosoma sp.. It is reported to be a somewhat slowly-maturing tandem dimer with low acid sensitivity.
   2170..3924    +  CDS            CAMK2G: KCC2G_HUMAN - Also known as CAMK, CAMK-II, CAMKG. Experimental evidence at protein level: Swiss-Prot protein existence level 1. Calcium/calmodulin-dependent protein kinase that functions autonomously after Ca(2+)/calmodulin-binding and autophosphorylation, and is involved in sarcoplasmic reticulum Ca(2+) transport in skeletal muscle and may function in dendritic spine and synapse formation and neuronal plasticity. In slow-twitch muscles, is involved in regulation of sarcoplasmic reticulum (SR) Ca(2+) transport and in fast-twitch muscle participates in the control of Ca(2+) release from the SR
   3961..4044    +  CDS            large T antigen (fragment): large T antigen from SV40 (simian virus 40)
   4067..4188    +  polyA_signal   SV40 poly(A) signal: SV40 polyadenylation signal
   4195..4623    +  rep_origin     f1 ori (sequence partly withheld): f1 bacteriophage origin of replication; arrow indicates direction of (+) strand synthesis
   4706..4810    +  promoter       AmpR promoter: bla
   4811..5671    +  CDS            AmpR: β-lactamase; bla; confers resistance to ampicillin, carbenicillin, and related antibiotics
   5842..6430    +  rep_origin     ori: high-copy-number ColE1/pMB1/pBR322/pUC origin of replication
