[The description below was written by a language model from this plasmid's Addgene catalogue record and pLannotate feature annotations shown in this document.]
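Description:
CMV-tdTomato-P2A-paCaMKII is a 6.5 kb mammalian expression plasmid built on a customized backbone. It is maintained in E. coli as a high-copy plasmid through a ColE1/pUC-type origin and selected with ampicillin via the β-lactamase (AmpR) gene under its own bla promoter. An f1 phage origin is also present. No mammalian selection marker is annotated, which is consistent with use in transient expression.

The payload is a single bicistronic open reading frame of about 3.3 kb, driven by the human cytomegalovirus immediate-early enhancer and promoter and terminated by an SV40 polyadenylation signal. The red-orange tandem-dimer fluorescent protein tdTomato comes first, followed by a P2A ribosome-skipping peptide and then paCaMKII, a photoactivatable form of calcium/calmodulin-dependent protein kinase II. Because of the P2A element, the reporter and the kinase are produced from one transcript as separate polypeptides, so tdTomato fills and marks transfected cells rather than remaining fused to the kinase. The catalogue lists the insert as rat plus synthetic sequence. The automated annotation labels the kinase region by similarity to human CAMK2G, which is best read as a homology match to the CaMKII family, not as an isoform assignment. The record does not say which CaMKII isoform or which light-sensing module was used. The short RSF ori and SV40 large T antigen fragments in the feature table are probably annotation remnants next to functional elements, not working parts.

According to the record, the plasmid is used to co-express tdTomato and paCaMKII in mammalian cells so that light-driven kinase activation can induce synaptic plasticity, with the associated work addressing single synapses.
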