Addgene plasmid #165431: CMV-tdTomato-P2A-paCaMKII
Purpose: Expresses tdTomato and paCaMKII in mammalian cells to induce synaptic plasticity.
Depositing lab: Hideji Murakoshi. Publication: Photoactivatable CaMKII induces synaptic plasticity in single synapses. Shibata ACE, Ueda HH, Eto K, Onda M, Sato A, Ohba T, Nabekura J, Murakoshi H. Nat Commun. 2021 Feb 2;12(1):751. doi: 10.1038/s41467-021-21025-6. PubMed 33531495.
Backbone
  Vector backbone: Customized Vector
  Vector type: Mammalian Expression
Growth in bacteria
  Bacterial resistance: Ampicillin, 100 μg/mL
  Growth temperature: 37°C
  Growth strain: DH5alpha
  Copy number: High Copy
Gene/Insert
  Gene/Insert name: tdTomato-P2A-paCaMKII
  Species: R. norvegicus (rat), Synthetic
  Insert size (bp): 3282
  Promoter: CMV
  Tag / fusion protein: tdTomato (N terminal on insert)
  Cloning method: Restriction Enzyme; 5′ cloning site AgeI (unknown if destroyed); 3′ cloning site BamHI (unknown if destroyed)
Terms and licenses: Academic/Nonprofit Terms; Industry Terms: Not Available to Industry
How to cite: CMV-tdTomato-P2A-paCaMKII was a gift from Hideji Murakoshi (Addgene plasmid # 165431 ; http://n2t.net/addgene:165431 ; RRID:Addgene_165431)
